Addgene plasmid #40501: pEMB018 / LRRK2_BC_1300_2170
Depositing lab: Michael J Fox Foundation MJFF. Depositing organization: Michael J Fox Foundation.
Backbone
  Vector backbone: pEMB018
  Backbone manufacturer: Emerald
  Vector type: Baculovirus
Growth in bacteria
  Bacterial resistance: Ampicillin, 100 μg/mL
  Growth temperature: 37°C
  Growth strain: Top10
  Copy number: High Copy
Gene/Insert
  Gene/Insert name: LRRK2
  Species: H. sapiens (human)
  Mutation: WT; aa300_2170
  Entrez Gene: LRRK2 (a.k.a. AURA17, DARDARIN, PARK8, RIPK7, ROCO2)
  Promoter: polH
  Tag / fusion protein: 6xHis (N terminal on insert)
  Cloning method: Restriction Enzyme; 5′ cloning site BamHI (destroyed during cloning); 3′ cloning site HindIII (destroyed during cloning)
  Sequencing primers: 5′ DSP2466For:GAATTTCGTCGACAGATC; 3′ DSP2466Rev:AATAACCCGGATCAGCTT
Terms and licenses: Academic/Nonprofit Terms; Industry Terms
How to cite: pEMB018 / LRRK2_BC_1300_2170 was a gift from Michael J Fox Foundation MJFF (Addgene plasmid # 40501 ; http://n2t.net/addgene:40501 ; RRID:Addgene_40501)
