[The description below was written by a language model from this plasmid's Addgene catalogue record and pLannotate feature annotations shown in this document.]
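Description:
pEMB018 / LRRK2_BC_1300_2170 is a baculovirus transfer vector built on the Emerald pEMB018 backbone for producing a fragment of human LRRK2 (also known as PARK8 or dardarin), the Parkinson's disease-linked serine/threonine kinase, in insect cells. In bacteria the roughly 10 kb plasmid is maintained through a high-copy ColE1/pUC-type origin and selected with ampicillin via the β-lactamase gene. An f1 phage origin and a residual lacZα fragment are also present.

The payload sits between two blocks of AcMNPV sequence, lef2/ORF603 on one side and a region containing part of ORF1629 on the other. These act as homology arms for recombination with baculoviral DNA, moving the cassette into the polyhedrin locus to generate recombinant virus. The very late polyhedrin (polH) promoter drives the wild-type LRRK2 fragment. A divergently oriented p6.9 late promoter drives E. coli β-glucuronidase (GUS), which can serve as a reporter for identifying recombinant virus.

The record is not fully consistent about the insert. The construct name implies residues 1300–2170, whereas the mutation field reads aa300_2170. The annotated LRRK2 coding segment of about 2.6 kb corresponds to roughly 870 codons, which fits the 1300–2170 reading. The catalogue also lists an N-terminal 6xHis tag, but the only histidine tag annotated in the feature table is a six-codon stretch just downstream of the LRRK2 fragment, suggesting a C-terminal position. The tag placement should therefore be checked against the sequence. The His tag would allow metal-affinity purification. The record does not state a specific purpose beyond expression, though such a construct suits recombinant protein production for biochemical or structural work.
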