Features (pLannotate 1.2.2; 14 found; start..end, strand, type, name):
    329..453     +  CDS            lef2: baculovirus late expression factor 2
    491..1096    +  CDS            ORF603: baculovirus ORF603 protein
   1167..2972    -  CDS            GUS: β-glucuronidase; uidA (or gusA) from E. coli
   2987..3302    -  promoter       p6.9 promoter: Autographa californica p6.9; baculovirus late basic protein promoter
   3317..3408    +  promoter       polyhedrin promoter: polh from Autographa californica; promoter for the baculovirus polyhedrin gene
   3463..6075    +  CDS            LRRK2 (fragment): LRRK2_HUMAN - Also known as PARK8. Experimental evidence at protein level: Swiss-Prot protein existence level 1. Serine/threonine-protein kinase which phosphorylates a broad range of proteins involved in multiple processes such as neuronal plasticity, autophagy, and vesicle trafficking (PubMed:20949042, PubMed:22012985, PubMed:26824392, PubMed:29125462, PubMed:28720718, PubMed:29127255, PubMed:30398148, PubMed:29212815, PubMed:30635421, PubMed:21850687, PubMed:23395371, PubMed:17114044, PubMed:24687852, PubMed:26014385, PubMed:25201882). Is a key regulator of RAB GTPases by regulating the GTP/
   6099..6116    +  CDS            9xHis (fragment): 9xHis affinity tag
   6153..7510    +  misc_recomb    baculovirus recombination region (ORF1629): contains part of ORF1629
   7508..7585    -  CDS            P61 (fragment): P78_NPVAC - Experimental evidence at protein level: Swiss-Prot protein existence level 1. Plays a role in the transport of the nucleocapsids from the cytoplasm toward the host nucleus together with the host actin- polymerizing Arp2/3 complex. From Autographa californica nuclear polyhedrosis virus (AcMNPV).
   7773..8361    -  rep_origin     ori: high-copy-number ColE1/pMB1/pBR322/pUC origin of replication
   8532..9392    -  CDS            AmpR: β-lactamase; bla; confers resistance to ampicillin, carbenicillin, and related antibiotics
   9393..9497    -  promoter       AmpR promoter: bla
   9524..9979    +  rep_origin     f1 ori (sequence partly withheld): f1 bacteriophage origin of replication; arrow indicates direction of (+) strand synthesis
   9984..1       -  CDS            lacZα (fragment) (across the origin): LacZα fragment of β-galactosidase; lacZ fragment
>Addgene plasmid #40501 | pEMB018 / LRRK2_BC_1300_2170 | depositor full sequence | sequence record 52174 | pEMB018 / LRRK2_BC_1300_2170 sequence 10049 bps
GGAACGGCTCCGCCCACTATTAATGAAATTAAAAATTCCAATTTTAAAAAACGCAGCAAGAGAAACATTT
GTATGAAAGAATGCGTAGAAGGAAAGAAAAATGTCGTCGACATGCTGAACAACAAGATTAATATGCCTCC
GTGTATAAAAAAAATATTGAACGATTTGAAAGAAAACAATGTACCGCGCGGCGGTATGTACAGGAAGAGG
TTTATACTAAACTGTTACATTGCAAACGTGGTTTCGTGTGCCAAGTGTGAAAACCGATGTTTAATCAAGG
CTCTGACGCATTTCTACAACCACGACTCCAAGTGTGTGGGTGAAGTCATGCATCTTTTAATCAAATCCCA
AGATGTGTATAAACCACCAAACTGCCAAAAAATGAAAACTGTCGACAAGCTCTGTCCGTTTGCTGGCAAC
TGCAAGGGTCTCAATCCTATTTGTAATTATTGAATAATAAAACAATTATAAATGCTAAATTTGTTTTTTA
TTAACGATACAAACCAAACGCAACAAGAACATTTGTAGTATTATCTATAATTGAAAACGCGTAGTTATAA
TCGCTGAGGTAATATTTAAAATCATTTTCAAATGATTCACAGTTAATTTGCGACAATATAATTTTATTTT
CACATAAACTAGACGCCTTGTCGTCTTCTTCTTCGTATTCCTTCTCTTTTTCATTTTTCTCTTCATAAAA
ATTAACATAGTTATTATCGTATCCATATATGTATCTATCGTATAGAGTAAATTTTTTGTTGTCATAAATA
TATATGTCTTTTTTAATGGGGTGTATAGTACCGCTGCGCATAGTTTTTCTGTAATTTACAACAGTGCTAT
TTTCTGGTAGTTCTTCGGAGTGTGTTGCTTTAATTATTAAATTTATATAATCAATGAATTTGGGATCGTC
GGTTTTGTACAATATGTTGCCGGCATAGTACGCAGCTTCTTCTAGTTCAATTACACCATTTTTTAGCAGC
ACCGGATTAACATAACTTTCCAAAATGTTGTACGAACCGTTAAACAAAAACAGTTCACCTCCCTTTTCTA
TACTATTGTCTGCGAGCAGTTGTTTGTTGTTAAAAATAACAGCCATTGTAATGAGACGCACAAACTAATA
TCACAAACTGGAAATGTCTATCAATATATAGTTGCTGATCAGATCCTCATTGTTTGCCTCCCTGCTGCGG
TTTTTCACCGAAGTTCATGCCAGTCCAGCGTTTTTGCAGCAGAAAAGCCGCCGACTTCGGTTTGCGGTCG
CGAGTGAAGATCCCTTTCTTGTTACCGCCAACGCGCAATATGCCTTGCGAGGTCGCAAAATCGGCGAAAT
TCCATACCTGTTCACCGACGACGGCGCTGACGCGATCAAAGACGCGGTGATACATATCCAGCCATGCACA
CTGATACTCTTCACTCCACATGTCGGTGTACATTGAGTGCAGCCCGGCTAACGTATCCACGCCGTATTCG
GTGATGATAATCGGCTGATGCAGTTTCTCCTGCCAGGCCAGAAGTTCTTTTTCCAGTACCTTCTCTGCCG
TTTCCAAATCGCCGCTTTGGACATACCATCCGTAATAACGGTTCAGGCACAGCACATCAAAGAGATCGCT
GATGGTATCGGTGTGAGCGTCGCAGAACATTACATTGACGCAGGTGATCGGACGCGTCGGGTCGAGTTTA
CGCGTTGCTTCCGCCAGTGGCGCGAAATATTCCCGTGCACCTTGCGGACGGGTATCCGGTTCGTTGGCAA
TACTCCACATCACCACGCTTGGGTGGTTTTTGTCACGCGCTATCAGCTCTTTAATCGCCTGTAAGTGCGC
TTGCTGAGTTTCCCCGTTGACTGCCTCTTCGCTGTACAGTTCTTTCGGCTTGTTGCCCGCTTCGAAACCA
ATGCCTAAAGAGAGCGAAAAGCCGACAGCAGCAGTTTCATCAATCACCACGATGCCATGTTCATCTGCCC
AGTCGAGCATCTCTTCAGCGTAAGGGTAATGCGAGGTACGGTAGGAGTTGGCCCCAATCCAGTCCATTAA
TGCGTGGTCGTGCACCATCAGCACGTTATCGAATCCTTTGCCACGTAAGTCCGCATCTTCATGACGACCA
AAGCCAGTAAAGTAGAACGGTTTGTGGTTAATCAGGAACTGTTGGCCCTTCACTGCCACTGACCGGATGC
CGACGCGAAGCGGGTAGATATCACACTCTGTCTGGCTTTTGGCTGTGACGCACAGTTCATAGAGATAACC
TTCACCCGGTTGCCAGAGGTGCGGATTCACCACTTGCAAAGTCCCGCTAGTGCCTTGTCCAGTTGCAACC
ACCTGTTGATCCGCATCACGCAGTTCAACGCTGACATCACCATTGGCCACCACCTGCCAGTCAACAGACG
CGTGGTTACAGTCTTGCGCGACATGCGTCACCACGGTGATATCGTCCACCCAGGTGTTCGGCGTGGTGTA
GAGCATTACGCTGCGATGGATTCCGGCATAGTTAAAGAAATCATGGAAGTAAGACTGCTTTTTCTTGCCG
TTTTCGTCGGTAATCACCATTCCCGGCGGGATAGTCTGCCAGTTCAGTTCGTTGTTCACACAAACGGTGA
TACGTACACTTTTCCCGGCAATAACATACGGCGTGACATCGGCTTCAAATGGCGTATAGCCGCCCTGATG
CTCCATCACTTCCTGATTATTGACCCACACTTTGCCGTAATGAGTGACCGCATCGAAACGCAGCACGATA
CGCTGGCCTGCCCAACCTTTCGGTATAAAGACTTCGCGCTGATACCAGACGTTGCCCGCATAATTACGAA
TATCTGCATCGGCGAACTGATCGTTAAAACTGCCTGGCACAGCAATTGCCCGGCTTTCTTGTAACGCGCT
TTCCCACCAACGCTGATCAATTCCACAGTTTTCGCGATCCAGACTGAATGCCCACAGGCCGTCGAGTTTT
TTGATTTCACGGGTTGGGGTTTCTACAGGACGGACCATATTTATAGGTGTAATTTATGTAGCTGTAATTT
TTACCTTATTAATATTTTTTACGCTTTGCATTCGACGACTGAACTCCCAAATATATGTTTAACTCGTCTT
GGTCGTTTGAATTTTTGTTGCTGTGTTTCCTAATATTTTCCATCACCTTAAATATGTTATTGTAATCCTC
AATGTTGAACTTGCAATTGGACACGGCATAGTTTTCCATAGTCGTGTAAAACATGGTATTGGCTGCATTG
TAATACATCCGACTGAGCGGGTACGGATCTATGTGTTTGAGCAGCCTGTTCAAAAACTCTGCATCGTCGC
AAAACGGAATTTCGTCGACAGATCTGATCATGGAGATAATTAAAATGATAACCATCTCGCAAATAAATAA
GTATTTTACTGTTTTCGTAACAGTTTTGTAATAAAAAAACCTATAAATATAGGATCTATGCACCACCATC
ACCACCATCACCACTTGGTGCCCCGCGGATCCGACGAGCTGCACCTAAACTTCGACTTCAAGCACATTGG
CTGTAAAGCAAAGGATATTATTCGTTTCCTGCAGCAGCGTCTTAAGAAGGCCGTGCCCTACAATCGCATG
AAGCTGATGATCGTCGGGAACACCGGTTCTGGAAAGACAACCCTCTTGCAGCAGCTTATGAAGACTAAGA
AGTCCGACTTGGGGATGCAGAGCGCCACTGTGGGGATCGACGTGAAAGACTGGCCAATCCAAATCCGTGA
CAAGCGCAAGCGTGACTTAGTACTGAACGTGTGGGACTTTGCCGGCAGGGAAGAGTTCTACTCTACGCAT
CCTCACTTCATGACTCAGCGTGCCCTCTATCTGGCAGTTTACGACCTCTCAAAGGGCCAGGCTGAGGTGG
ACGCCATGAAACCCTGGCTGTTTAACATCAAGGCTCGTGCTTCCAGCTCCCCTGTGATCTTAGTCGGGAC
ACACTTGGATGTTTCTGATGAGAAGCAGCGTAAGGCATGTATGAGTAAGATCACCAAAGAGCTGTTGAAC
AAACGCGGCTTTCCCGCCATCCGTGATTACCACTTCGTCAACGCTACCGAGGAAAGCGACGCACTGGCCA
AGTTACGTAAGACCATTATCAACGAAAGCCTGAACTTCAAAATTCGCGACCAGCTGGTGGTCGGACAGCT
GATCCCCGACTGCTACGTGGAACTTGAGAAGATCATCCTGAGCGAGCGCAAGAATGTGCCTATCGAGTTT
CCAGTGATCGATCGCAAACGTCTCCTCCAGCTCGTGCGTGAGAATCAGCTGCAGCTCGACGAGAACGAGC
TGCCTCATGCTGTGCACTTCCTTAACGAGTCAGGTGTCCTCCTGCACTTCCAGGACCCGGCTCTCCAGCT
GAGTGACCTCTATTTCGTGGAGCCAAAGTGGCTCTGTAAAATTATGGCTCAAATCCTCACTGTCAAGGTA
GAGGGCTGTCCAAAGCACCCAAAGGGCATCATCTCGCGTCGCGACGTGGAAAAGTTTCTCTCTAAGAAGC
GCAAGTTTCCCAAGAACTACATGAGCCAGTACTTTAAACTGTTGGAGAAGTTCCAGATCGCTCTGCCTAT
CGGCGAAGAGTACCTGTTGGTTCCTTCCTCCCTGTCCGATCACCGCCCCGTGATTGAGCTGCCTCACTGC
GAGAACAGCGAGATTATCATTCGCCTATACGAGATGCCGTACTTTCCGATGGGCTTCTGGTCAAGGCTCA
TCAATCGTCTGCTTGAAATCTCCCCATATATGCTGAGCGGTCGTGAACGCGCTCTGAGGCCAAACCGGAT
GTACTGGCGCCAGGGGATTTACTTGAACTGGTCCCCTGAGGCTTATTGTCTGGTGGGCTCGGAAGTCCTG
GATAACCACCCCGAATCATTCCTGAAGATCACCGTTCCTTCCTGCCGTAAGGGTTGCATTCTATTGGGAC
AGGTGGTGGATCATATCGATTCCCTGATGGAGGAGTGGTTCCCTGGCCTGTTGGAGATCGACATCTGTGG
CGAGGGTGAGACCCTGCTGAAGAAGTGGGCACTCTACAGTTTCAATGACGGCGAAGAACACCAGAAGATT
CTGCTCGACGACCTCATGAAGAAGGCCGAGGAGGGCGACCTGCTCGTGAACCCCGACCAGCCTAGGCTGA
CCATCCCCATCTCCCAGATTGCACCCGACCTTATCCTCGCTGACCTGCCTCGCAACATCATGCTGAACAA
TGACGAGCTGGAGTTTGAACAAGCACCCGAGTTCCTGCTAGGCGACGGCTCTTTCGGTTCAGTTTACCGT
GCTGCTTACGAGGGTGAAGAGGTTGCCGTGAAGATTTTTAACAAGCACACTTCGCTCCGTCTGCTGCGTC
AGGAGCTTGTGGTTCTCTGCCACCTGCACCACCCTTCCCTGATCTCCCTGCTGGCCGCCGGCATTAGGCC
TCGCATGCTAGTGATGGAACTGGCCAGTAAGGGTTCATTGGACCGCCTGCTGCAGCAGGACAAGGCTAGC
CTGACCCGTACGCTCCAGCACCGTATCGCCCTGCATGTGGCCGACGGACTGCGCTACTTGCACAGTGCCA
TGATCATTTATCGCGATCTGAAGCCTCATAATGTTCTTCTGTTCACGCTCTACCCAAACGCAGCTATCAT
TGCCAAAATTGCCGATTACGGCATAGCCCAGTACTGCTGTCGTATGGGTATCAAGACTAGCGAGGGTACA
CCTGGGTTCCGCGCTCCCGAAGTCGCACGCGGGAACGTGATCTACAACCAGCAGGCCGACGTGTACTCGT
TTGGCCTGCTCCTGTATGACATTCTCACTACCGGAGGCCGGATTGTGGAGGGCCTGAAATTTCCCAACGA
GTTCGACGAGCTGGAGATCCAGGGCAAGCTGCCTGACCCCGTGAAGGAGTACGGTTGTGCACCCTGGCCT
ATGGTGGAGAAGCTCATTAAGCAGTGTCTGAAGGAGAACCCTCAGGAACGCCCCACAAGCGCCCAGGTGT
TCGACATTCTAAACTCTGCAGAGTTAGTGTGTCTGACTAGGCGTATCTTACTCCCGAAGAACGTGATCGT
TGAGTGCATGGTGGCAACGCACCACAACTCGCGTAACGCTAGCATCTGGTTAGGATAAAGCTTGCGGCCG
CACTCGAGCACCACCACCACCACCACTAACCTAGGTAGCTGAGCGCATGCAAGCTGATCCGGGTTATTAG
TACATTTATTAAGCGCTAGATTCTGTGCGTTGTTGATTTACAGACAATTGTTGTACGTATTTTAATAATT
CATTAAATTTATAATCTTTAGGGTGGTATGTTAGAGCGAAAATCAAATGATTTTCAGCGTCTTTATATCT
GAATTTAAATATTAAATCCTCAATAGATTTGTAAAATAGGTTTCGATTAGTTTCAAACAAGGGTTGTTTT
TCCGAACCGATGGCTGGACTATCTAATGGATTTTCGCTCAACGCCACAAAACTTGCCAAATCTTGTAGCA
GCAATCTAGCTTTGTCGATATTCGTTTGTGTTTTGTTTTGTAATAAAGGTTCGACGTCGTTCAAAATATT
ATGCGCTTTTGTATTTCTTTCATCACTGTCGTTAGTGTACAATTGACTCGACGTAAACACGTTAAATAGA
GCTTGGACATATTTAACATCGGGCGTGTTAGCTTTATTAGGCCGATTATCGTCGTCGTCCCAACCCTCGT
CGTTAGAAGTTGCTTCCGAAGACGATTTTGCCATAGCCACACGACGCCTATTAATTGTGTCGGCTAACAC
GTCCGCGATCAAATTTGTAGTTGAGCTTTTTGGAATTATTTCTGATTGCGGGCGTTTTTGGGCGGGTTTC
AATCTAACTGTGCCCGATTTTAATTCAGACAACACGTTAGAAAGCGATGGTGCAGGCGGTGGTAACATTT
CAGACGGCAAATCTACTAATGGCGGCGGTGGTGGAGCTGATGATAAATCTACCATCGGTGGAGGCGCAGG
CGGGGCTGGCGGCGGAGGCGGAGGCGGAGGTGGTGGCGGTGATGCAGACGGCGGTTTAGGCTCAAATGTC
TCTTTAGGCAACACAGTCGGCACCTCAACTATTGTACTGGTTTCGGGCGCCGTTTTTGGTTTGACCGGTC
TGAGACGAGTGCGATTTTTTTCGTTTCTAATAGCTTCCAACAATTGTTGTCTGTCGTCTAAAGGTGCAGC
GGGTTGAGGTTCCGTCGGCATTGGTGGAGCGGGCGGCAATTCAGACATCGATGGTGGTGGTGGTGGTGGA
GGCGCTGGAATGTTAGGCACGGGAGAAGGTGGTGGCGGCGGTGCCGCCGGTATAATTTGTTCTGGTTTAG
TTTGTTCGCGCACGATTGTGGGCACCGGCGCAGGCGCCGCTGGCTGCACAACGGAAGGTCGTCTGCTTCG
AGGCAGCGCTTGGGGTGGTGGCAATTCAATATTATAATTGGAATACAAATCGTAAAAATCTGCTATAAGC
ATTGTAATTTCGCTATCGTTTACCGTGCCGATATTTAACAACCGCTCAATGTAAGCAATTGTATTGTAAA
GAGATTGTCTCAAGCTCGGATCGATCCCGCACGCCGATAACAAGCCTTTTCATTTTTACTACAGCATTGT
AGTGGCGAGACACTTCGCTGTCGTCGAGGTTTAAACGCTTCCTCGCTCACTGACTCGCTGCGCTCGGTCG
TTCGGCTGCGGCGAGCGGTATCAGCTCACTCAAAGGCGGTAATACGGTTATCCACAGAATCAGGGGATAA
CGCAGGAAAGAACATGTGAGCAAAAGGCCAGCAAAAGGCCAGGAACCGTAAAAAGGCCGCGTTGCTGGCG
TTTTTCCATAGGCTCCGCCCCCCTGACGAGCATCACAAAAATCGACGCTCAAGTCAGAGGTGGCGAAACC
CGACAGGACTATAAAGATACCAGGCGTTTCCCCCTGGAAGCTCCCTCGTGCGCTCTCCTGTTCCGACCCT
GCCGCTTACCGGATACCTGTCCGCCTTTCTCCCTTCGGGAAGCGTGGCGCTTTCTCATAGCTCACGCTGT
AGGTATCTCAGTTCGGTGTAGGTCGTTCGCTCCAAGCTGGGCTGTGTGCACGAACCCCCCGTTCAGCCCG
ACCGCTGCGCCTTATCCGGTAACTATCGTCTTGAGTCCAACCCGGTAAGACACGACTTATCGCCACTGGC
AGCAGCCACTGGTAACAGGATTAGCAGAGCGAGGTATGTAGGCGGTGCTACAGAGTTCTTGAAGTGGTGG
CCTAACTACGGCTACACTAGAAGGACAGTATTTGGTATCTGCGCTCTGCTGAAGCCAGTTACCTTCGGAA
AAAGAGTTGGTAGCTCTTGATCCGGCAAACAAACCACCGCTGGTAGCGGTGGTTTTTTTGTTTGCAAGCA
GCAGATTACGCGCAGAAAAAAAGGATCTCAAGAAGATCCTTTGATCTTTTCTACGGGGTCTGACGCTCAG
TGGAACGAAAACTCACGTTAAGGGATTTTGGTCATGAGATTATCAAAAAGGATCTTCACCTAGATCCTTT
TAAATTAAAAATGAAGTTTTAAATCAATCTAAAGTATATATGAGTAAACTTGGTCTGACAGTTACCAATG
CTTAATCAGTGAGGCACCTATCTCAGCGATCTGTCTATTTCGTTCATCCATAGTTGCCTGACTCCCCGTC
GTGTAGATAACTACGATACGGGAGGGCTTACCATCTGGCCCCAGTGCTGCAATGATACCGCGAGACCCAC
GCTCACCGGCTCCAGATTTATCAGCAATAAACCAGCCAGCCGGAAGGGCCGAGCGCAGAAGTGGTCCTGC
AACTTTATCCGCCTCCATCCAGTCTATTAATTGTTGCCGGGAAGCTAGAGTAAGTAGTTCGCCAGTTAAT
AGTTTGCGCAACGTTGTTGCCATTGCTACAGGCATCGTGGTGTCACGCTCGTCGTTTGGTATGGCTTCAT
TCAGCTCCGGTTCCCAACGATCAAGGCGAGTTACATGATCCCCCATGTTGTGCAAAAAAGCGGTTAGCTC
CTTCGGTCCTCCGATCGTTGTCAGAAGTAAGTTGGCCGCAGTGTTATCACTCATGGTTATGGCAGCACTG
CATAATTCTCTTACTGTCATGCCATCCGTAAGATGCTTTTCTGTGACTGGTGAGTACTCAACCAAGTCAT
TCTGAGAATAGTGTATGCGGCGACCGAGTTGCTCTTGCCCGGCGTCAATACGGGATAATACCGCGCCACA
TAGCAGAACTTTAAAAGTGCTCATCATTGGAAAACGTTCTTCGGGGCGAAAACTCTCAAGGATCTTACCG
CTGTTGAGATCCAGTTCGATGTAACCCACTCGTGCACCCAACTGATCTTCAGCATCTTTTACTTTCACCA
GCGTTTCTGGGTGAGCAAAAACAGGAAGGCAAAATGCCGCAAAAAAGGGAATAAGGGCGACACGGAAATG
TTGAATACTCATACTCTTCCTTTTTCAATATTATTGAAGCATTTATCAGGGTTATTGTCTCATGAGCGGA
TACATATTTGAATGTATTTAGAAAAATAAACAAATAGGGGTTCCGCGCACATTTCCCCGAAAAGTGCCAC
CTG
[124 nt withheld, positions 9524-9647]
C
[91 nt withheld, positions 9649-9739]
A
[49 nt withheld, positions 9741-9789]
CCTTTGACGTTGGAGTCCACGTTCTTT
[37 nt withheld, positions 9817-9853]
ACCCTATCTCGGTCTATTCTTTTGATTTATAAGGGATTTTGCCGATTTCGGCCTATTGGTTAAAAAATGA
GCTGATTTAACAAAAATTTAACGCGAATTTTAACAAAATATTAACGTTTACAATTTCCCATTCGCCATTC
AGGCTGCGCAACTGTTGGGAAGGGCGATCGGTGCGGGCCTCTTCGCTATTACGCCA
