>Addgene plasmid #40501 | pEMB018 / LRRK2_BC_1300_2170 | addgene partial sequence | sequence record 54057 | DSP2466For 5'-GAATTTCGTCGACAGATC-3'
CTCGCAATAAATAAGTATTTTACTGTTTTCGTAACAGTTTTGTAATAAAAAAACCTATAAATATAGGATC
TATGCACCACCATCACCACCATCACCACTTGGTGCCCCGCGGATCCGACGAGCTGCACCTAAACTTCGAC
TTCAAGCACATTGGCTGTAAAGCAAAGGATATTATTCGTTTCCTGCAGCAGCGTCTTAAGAAGGCCGTGC
CCTACAATCGCATGAAGCTGATGATCGTCGGGAACACCGGTTCTGGAAAGACAACCCTCTTGCAGCAGCT
TATGAAGACTAAGAAGTCCGACTTGGGGATGCAGAGCGCCACTGTGGGGATCGACGTGAAAGACTGGCCA
ATCCAAATCCGTGACAAGCGCAAGCGTGACTTAGTACTGAACGTGTGGGACTTTGCCGGCAGGGAAGAGT
TCTACTCTACGCATCCTCACTTCATGACTCAGCGTGCCCTCTATCTGGCAGTTTACGACCTCTCAAAGGG
CCAGGCTGAGGTGGACGCCATGAAACCCTGGCTGTTTAACATCAAGGCTCGTGCTTCCAGCTCCCCTGTG
ATCTTAGTCGGGACACACTTGGATGTTTCTGATGAGAAGCAGCGTAAGGCATGTATGAGTAAGATCACCA
AAGAGCTGTTGAACAAACGCGGCTTTCCCGCCATCCGTGATTACCACTTCGTCAACGCTACCGAGGAAAG
CGACGCACTGGCCAAGTTACGTAAGACCATTATCAACGAAAGCCTGAACTTCAAAATTCGCGACCAGCTG
GTGGTCGGACAGCTGATCCCCGACTGC
