>Addgene plasmid #40501 | pEMB018 / LRRK2_BC_1300_2170 | addgene partial sequence | sequence record 54058 | DSP2466Rev 5'-AATAACCCGGATCAGCTT-3'
GGTGGTGGTGGTGGTGCTCGAGTGCGGCCGCAAGCTTTATCCTAACCAGATGCTAGCGTTACGCGAGTTG
TGGTGCGTTGCCACCATGCACTCAACGATCACGTTCTTCGGGAGTAAGATACGCCTAGTCAGACACACTA
ACTCTGCAGAGTTTAGAATGTCGAACACCTGGGCGCTTGTGGGGCGTTCCTGAGGGTTCTCCTTCAGACA
CTGCTTAATGAGCTTCTCCACCATAGGCCAGGGTGCACAACCGTACTCCTTCACGGGGTCAGGCAGCTTG
CCCTGGATCTCCAGCTCGTCGAACTCGTTGGGAAATTTCAGGCCCTCCACAATCCGGCCTCCGGTAGTGA
GAATGTCATACAGGAGCAGGCCAAACGAGTACACGTCGGCCTGCTGGTTGTAGATCACGTTCCCGCGTGC
GACTTCGGGAGCGCGGAACCCAGGTGTACCCTCGCTAGTCTTGATACCCATACGACAGCAGTACTGGGCT
ATGCCGTAATCGGCAATTTTGGCAATGATAGCTGCGTTTGGGTAGAGCGTGAACAGAAGAACATTATGAG
GCTTCAGATCGCGATAAATGATCATGGCACTGTGCAAGTAGCGCAGTCCGTCGGCCACATGCAGGGCGAT
ACGGTGCTGGAGCGTACGGGTCAGGCTAGCCTTGTCCTGCTGCAGCAGGCGGTCCAATGAACCCTTACTG
GCCAGTTCCATCACTAGCATGCGAGGCCTAATGCCGGCGGCCAGCAGGGAGATCAGGGAAGGGTGGTGCA
GGTGGCAGAGAACCACAAGCTCCTGACGCAGCAGACGGAGCGAAGTGTGCTTGTTAAAAATCTTCACGGC
AACCTCTTCACCCTCGTAAGCAGCACGGTAAACTGAACCGAAAGAGCCGTCGC
